Addgene plasmid #195652: pBEL2531
Purpose: Complementation of MlaC(L76D)
Depositing lab: Gira Bhabha & Damian Ekiert. Depositing organization: NYU Grossman School of Medicine. Publication: Protein-protein interactions in the Mla lipid transport system probed by computational structure prediction and deep mutational scanning. MacRae MR, Puvanendran D, Haase MAB, Coudray N, Kolich L, Lam C, Baek M, Bhabha G, Ekiert DC. J Biol Chem. 2023 Apr 24:104744. doi: 10.1016/j.jbc.2023.104744. PubMed 37100290.
Backbone
  Vector backbone: pBAD
  Vector type: Bacterial Expression
Growth in bacteria
  Bacterial resistance: Ampicillin, 100 μg/mL
  Growth temperature: 37°C
  Growth strain: DH5alpha
  Copy number: High Copy
Gene/Insert
  Gene/Insert name: MlaC
  Species: E. coli
  Mutation: MlaC(L76D)
  Cloning method: Gibson Cloning
Terms and licenses: Academic/Nonprofit Terms; Industry Terms: Not Available to Industry
Depositor comments: Please visit https://www.biorxiv.org/content/10.1101/2022.12.09.519820v1 for bioRxiv preprint.
How to cite: pBEL2531 was a gift from Gira Bhabha & Damian Ekiert (Addgene plasmid # 195652 ; http://n2t.net/addgene:195652 ; RRID:Addgene_195652)
