[The description below was written by a language model from this plasmid's Addgene catalogue record and pLannotate feature annotations shown in this document.]
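Description:
pBEL2531 is a 5.2 kb bacterial expression plasmid built on a pBAD backbone that carries the E. coli mlaC gene with an L76D point mutation, assembled by Gibson cloning. It replicates in E. coli from a ColE1/pMB1-type origin, listed as high copy, and is selected with ampicillin through a β-lactamase gene driven by its own promoter. An M13 phage origin is also present, which in principle permits single-stranded DNA production with helper phage. Short remnants of pBR322-derived sequences (fragments of bom, rop, the tetracycline resistance gene and its promoter) are annotated but are non-functional leftovers of the backbone lineage.

The mlaC coding sequence sits downstream of the araBAD promoter, with the araC regulator gene encoded divergently upstream. This gives the usual pBAD arrangement, in which AraC represses the promoter in the absence of L-arabinose and activates it when the sugar is present, allowing titratable expression. Transcription ends in the rrnB region, which includes a 5S rRNA segment and the T1 and T2 terminators. No epitope or purification tags are annotated on the insert. MlaC is the periplasmic component of the Mla phospholipid transport pathway, which maintains outer membrane lipid asymmetry. It is thought to shuttle phospholipid across the periplasm to the inner membrane MlaFEDB complex.

The stated purpose is complementation with MlaC(L76D), that is, supplying the mutant protein from the plasmid to test whether it can restore Mla function. The associated work studied protein-protein interactions in the Mla system, but the record does not state which strain is complemented or what effect the L76D substitution has.
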