Features (pLannotate 1.2.2; 14 found; start..end, strand, type, name):
    562..613     -  misc_feature   bom (fragment): basis of mobility region from pBR322
    729..768     -  CDS            rop (fragment): Rop protein, which maintains plasmids at low copy number; rop
    769..954     -  CDS            TcR (fragment): tetracycline efflux protein; tet; confers resistance to tetracycline
    964..982     +  promoter       tet promoter (fragment): E. coli promoter for tetracycline efflux protein gene
   1072..1950    -  CDS            araC: L-arabinose regulatory protein; araC
   1977..2261    +  promoter       araBAD promoter: araBAD; promoter of the L-arabinose operon of E. coli; the araC regulatory gene is transcribed in the opposite direction (Guzman et al., 1995)
   2308..2940    +  CDS            mlaC: MLAC_ECOLI - Also known as yrbC. Experimental evidence at protein level: Swiss-Prot protein existence level 1. Involved in a phospholipid transport pathway that maintains lipid asymmetry in the outer membrane by retrograde trafficking of phospholipids from the outer membrane to the inner membrane. May transfer phospholipid across the periplasmic space and deliver it to the MlaFEDB complex at the inner membrane. From Escherichia coli (strain K12).
   3119..3234    +  ncRNA          5S rRNA: Accession: RF00001 - 5S ribosomal RNA
   3238..3324    +  terminator     rrnB T1 terminator: Escherichia coli rrnB; transcription terminator T1 from the E. coli rrnB gene
   3416..3443    +  terminator     rrnB T2 terminator: transcription terminator T2 from the E. coli rrnB gene
   3462..3553    +  promoter       AmpR promoter: bla
   3554..4414    +  CDS            AmpR: β-lactamase; bla; confers resistance to ampicillin, carbenicillin, and related antibiotics
   4456..4836    +  rep_origin     M13 ori (sequence partly withheld): M13 bacteriophage origin of replication; arrow indicates direction of (+) strand synthesis
   5022..376     +  rep_origin     ori (across the origin): high-copy-number ColE1/pMB1/pBR322/pUC origin of replication
>Addgene plasmid #195652 | pBEL2531 | addgene full sequence | sequence record 383642 | Addgene NGS Result
TCTGCTAATCCTGTTACCAGTGGCTGCTGCCAGTGGCGATAAGTCGTGTCTTACCGGGTTGGACTCAAGA
CGATAGTTACCGGATAAGGCGCAGCGGTCGGGCTGAACGGGGGGTTCGTGCACACAGCCCAGCTTGGAGC
GAACGACCTACACCGAACTGAGATACCTACAGCGTGAGCTATGAGAAAGCGCCACGCTTCCCGAAGGGAG
AAAGGCGGACAGGTATCCGGTAAGCGGCAGGGTCGGAACAGGAGAGCGCACGAGGGAGCTTCCAGGGGGA
AACGCCTGGTATCTTTATAGTCCTGTCGGGTTTCGCCACCTCTGACTTGAGCGTCGATTTTTGTGATGCT
CGTCAGGGGGGCGGAGCCTATGGAAAAACGCCAGCAACGCGGCCTTTTTACGGTTCCTGGCCTTTTGCTG
GCCTTTTGCTCACATGTTCTTTCCTGCGTTATCCCCTGATTCTGTGGATAACCGTATTACCGCCTTTGAG
TGAGCTGATACCGCTCGCCGCAGCCGAACGACCGAGCGCAGCGAGTCAGTGAGCGAGGAAGCGGAAGAGC
GCCTGATGCGGTATTTTCTCCTTACGCATCTGTGCGGTATTTCACACCGCATAGGGTCATGGCTGCGCCC
CGACACCCGCCAACACCCGCTGACGCGCCCTGACGGGCTTGTCTGCTCCCGGCATCCGCTTACAGACAAG
CTGTGACCGTCTCCGGGAGCTGCATGTGTCAGAGGTTTTCACCGTCATCACCGAAACGCGCGAGGCAGAA
GGAGATGGCGCCCAACAGTCCCCCGGCCACGGGGCCTGCCACCATACCCACGCCGAAACAAGCGCTCATG
AGCCCGAAGTGGCGAGCCCGATCTTCCCCATCGGTGATGTCGGCGATATAGGCGCCAGCAACCGCACCTG
TGGCGCCGGTGATGCCGGCCACGATGCGTCCGGCGTAGAGGATCTGCTCATGTTTGACAGCTTATCATCG
ATGCATAATGTGCCTGTCAAATGGACGAAGCAGGGATTCTGCAAACCCTATGCTACTCCGTCAAGCCGTC
AATTGTCTGATTCGTTACCAATTATGACAACTTGACGGCTACATCATTCACTTTTTCTTCACAACCGGCA
CGGAACTCGCTCGGGCTGGCCCCGGTGCATTTTTTAAATACCCGCGAGAAATAGAGTTGATCGTCAAAAC
CAACATTGCGACCGACGGTGGCGATAGGCATCCGGGTGGTGCTCAAAAGCAGCTTCGCCTGGCTGATACG
TTGGTCCTCGCGCCAGCTTAAGACGCTAATCCCTAACTGCTGGCGGAAAAGATGTGACAGACGCGACGGC
GACAAGCAAACATGCTGTGCGACGCTGGCGATATCAAAATTGCTGTCTGCCAGGTGATCGCTGATGTACT
GACAAGCCTCGCGTACCCGATTATCCATCGGTGGATGGAGCGACTCGTTAATCGCTTCCATGCGCCGCAG
TAACAATTGCTCAAGCAGATTTATCGCCAGCAGCTCCGAATAGCGCCCTTCCCCTTGCCCGGCGTTAATG
ATTTGCCCAAACAGGTCGCTGAAATGCGGCTGGTGCGCTTCATCCGGGCGAAAGAACCCCGTATTGGCAA
ATATTGACGGCCAGTTAAGCCATTCATGCCAGTAGGCGCGCGGACGAAAGTAAACCCACTGGTGATACCA
TTCGCGAGCCTCCGGATGACGACCGTAGTGATGAATCTCTCCTGGCGGGAACAGCAAAATATCACCCGGT
CGGCAAACAAATTCTCGTCCCTGATTTTTCACCACCCCCTGACCGCGAATGGTGAGATTGAGAATATAAC
CTTTCATTCCCAGCGGTCGGTCGATAAAAAAATCGAGATAACCGTTGGCCTCAATCGGCGTTAAACCCGC
CACCAGATGGGCATTAAACGAGTATCCCGGCAGCAGGGGATCATTTTGCGCTTCAGCCATACTTTTCATA
CTCCCGCCATTCAGAGAAGAAACCAATTGTCCATATTGCATCAGACATTGCCGTCACTGCGTCTTTTACT
GGCTCTTCTCGCTAACCAAACCGGTAACCCCGCTTATTAAAAGCATTCTGTAACAAAGCGGGACCAAAGC
CATGACAAAAACGCGTAACAAAAGTGTCTATAATCACGGCAGAAAAGTCCACATTGATTATTTGCACGGC
GTCACACTTTGCTATGCCATAGCATTTTTATCCATAAGATTAGCGGATCCTACCTGACGCTTTTTATCGC
AACTCTCTACTGTTTCTCCATACCCGTTTTTTTGGGCTAGCGGCCGGCCTGGCCCGAAGGGTGAATTATG
TTTAAACGTTTAATGATGGTCGCTTTGCTGGTGATTGCACCTCTGAGTGCGGCAACCGCGGCAGACCAGA
CCAATCCGTATAAGCTGATGGACGAGGCGGCGCAGAAAACGTTCGATCGCCTGAAGAATGAGCAACCGCA
AATTCGGGCCAACCCGGATTATCTGCGTACCATTGTTGATCAGGAACTGCTGCCATACGTACAGGTGAAA
TACGCCGGTGCGGATGTGCTGGGCCAGTATTACAAGAGTGCGACCCCTGCTCAACGTGAAGCCTACTTTG
CCGCTTTCCGTGAGTACCTGAAGCAGGCTTACGGTCAGGCGCTGGCGATGTATCACGGTCAAACCTATCA
GATTGCGCCAGAACAGCCGCTGGGCGATAAAACCATTGTGCCTATTCGCGTTACCATTATTGACCCGAAT
GGCCGTCCGCCGGTGCGTCTGGACTTCCAGTGGCGTAAAAACTCCCAGACGGGCAATTGGCAGGCTTACG
ACATGATTGCTGAAGGCGTCAGTATGATCACCACCAAACAAAACGAGTGGGGAACGCTGCTGCGTACCAA
AGGTATCGACGGCCTGACTGCGCAACTGAAATCGATTTCTCAACAGAAAATCACTCTGGAAGAGAAAAAA
TAAGGCCCAGGCGGCCGGTACCAAATTCCAGAAAAGAGACGCTGAAAAGCGTCTTTTTTCGTTTTGGTCC
TGGTCTGAGGAATGGTTGTAAGCTTGGCTGTTTTGGCGGATGAGAGAAGATTTTCAGCCTGATACAGATT
AAATCAGAACGCAGAAGCGGTCTGATAAAACAGAATTTGCCTGGCGGCAGTAGCGCGGTGGTCCCACCTG
ACCCCATGCCGAACTCAGAAGTGAAACGCCGTAGCGCCGATGGTAGTGTGGGGTCTCCCCATGCGAGAGT
AGGGAACTGCCAGGCATCAAATAAAACGAAAGGCTCAGTCGAAAGACTGGGCCTTTCGTTTTATCTGTTG
TTTGTCGGTGAACGCTCTCCTGAGTAGGACAAATCCGCCGGGAGCGGATTTGAACGTTGCGAAGCAACGG
CCCGGAGGGTGGCGGGCAGGACGCCCGCCATAAACTGCCAGGCATCAAATTAAGCAGAAGGCCATCCTGA
CGGATGGCCTTTTTGCGTTTCTACAAACTCTTTTGTTTATTTTTCTAAATACATTCAAATATGTATCCGC
TCATGAGACAATAACCCTGATAAATGCTTCAATAATATTGAAAAAGGAAGAGTATGAGTATTCAACATTT
CCGTGTCGCCCTTATTCCCTTTTTTGCGGCATTTTGCCTTCCTGTTTTTGCTCACCCAGAAACGCTGGTG
AAAGTAAAAGATGCTGAAGATCAGTTGGGTGCACGAGTGGGTTACATCGAACTGGATCTCAACAGCGGTA
AGATCCTTGAGAGTTTTCGCCCCGAAGAACGTTTTCCAATGATGAGCACTTTTAAAGTTCTGCTATGTGG
CGCGGTATTATCCCGTGTTGACGCCGGGCAAGAGCAACTCGGTCGCCGCATACACTATTCTCAGAATGAC
TTGGTTGAGTACTCACCAGTCACAGAAAAGCATCTTACGGATGGCATGACAGTAAGAGAATTATGCAGTG
CTGCCATAACCATGAGTGATAACACTGCGGCCAACTTACTTCTGACAACGATCGGAGGACCGAAGGAGCT
AACCGCTTTTTTGCACAACATGGGGGATCATGTAACTCGCCTTGATCGTTGGGAACCGGAGCTGAATGAA
GCCATACCAAACGACGAGCGTGACACCACGATGCCTGCAGCAATGGCAACAACGTTGCGCAAACTATTAA
CTGGCGAACTACTTACTCTAGCTTCCCGGCAACAATTAATAGACTGGATGGAGGCGGATAAAGTTGCAGG
ACCACTTCTGCGCTCGGCCCTTCCGGCTGGCTGGTTTATTGCTGATAAATCTGGAGCCGGTGAGCGTGGG
TCTCGCGGTATCATTGCAGCACTGGGGCCAGATGGTAAGCCCTCCCGTATCGTAGTTATCTACACGACGG
GGAGTCAGGCAACTATGGATGAACGAAATAGACAGATCGCTGAGATAGGTGCCTCACTGATTAAGCATTG
GTAACTGTCAGACCAAGTTTACTCATATATACTTTAGATTGATT
[125 nt withheld, positions 4455-4579]
C
[141 nt withheld, positions 4581-4721]
CCTTTGACGTTGGAGTCCACGTTCTTT
[37 nt withheld, positions 4749-4785]
ACCCTATCTCGGGCTATTCTTTTGATTTATAAGGGATTTTGCCGATTTCGGCCTATTGGTTAAAAAATGA
GCTGATTTAACAAAAATTTAACGCGAATTTTAACAAAATATTAACGTTTACAATTTAAAAGGATCTAGGT
GAAGATCCTTTTTGATAATCTCATGACCAAAATCCCTTAACGTGAGTTTTCGTTCCACTGAGCGTCAGAC
CCCGTAGAAAAGATCAAAGGATCTTCTTGAGATCCTTTTTTTCTGCGCGTAATCTGCTGCTTGCAAACAA
AAAAACCACCGCTACCAGCGGTGGTTTGTTTGCCGGATCAAGAGCTACCAACTCTTTTTCCGAAGGTAAC
TGGCTCAGCAGAGCGCAGATACCAAATACTGTCCTTCTAGTGTAGCCGTAGTTAGGCCACCACTTCAAGA
ACTCTGTAGCACCGCCTACATACCTCGC
